Addgene plasmid #177281: pYTRW09K_0T5
Purpose: genomic integration of genes (inserted in I-SceI-site) via transposon Tn5 with TcR
Depositing lab: Karl-Erich Jaeger. Depositing organization: Heinrich-Heine-Universitaet Duesseldorf. Publication: The modular pYT vector series employed for chromosomal gene integration and expression to produce carbazoles and glycolipids in P. putida. Weihmann R, Kubicki S, Bitzenhofer NL, Domrose A, Bator I, Kirschen LM, Kofler F, Funk A, Tiso T, Blank LM, Jaeger KE, Drepper T, Thies S, Loeschcke A. FEMS Microbes. 2022 Dec 19;4:xtac030. doi: 10.1093/femsmc/xtac030. eCollection 2023. PubMed 37333445.
Backbone
  Vector backbone: pYTRW10K_0x5
  Backbone size w/o insert (bp): 9699
  Vector type: Bacterial Expression, Synthetic Biology ; Yeast Expression, Tn5 genomic integration
  Selectable markers: URA3 ; Tetracycline
Growth in bacteria
  Bacterial resistance: Kanamycin, 50 μg/mL
  Growth temperature: 37°C
  Growth strain: DH5alpha
  Copy number: Low Copy
Gene/Insert
  Gene/Insert name: Ptet-tetA(C) (alt names: tetracycline resistance module - TcR; Tetracycline efflux pump)
  Species: Salmonella sp.
  Insert size (bp): 1273
  Cloning method: Ligation Independent Cloning
  Sequencing primers: 5′ CCTCAATACGTGCTGCAAC; 3′ GCCAAATTGCGTCAAGATCC
Resource information
  A portion of this plasmid was derived from a plasmid made by: Domroese et al (yTREX in PMID: 29552656)
Terms and licenses: Academic/Nonprofit Terms; Industry Terms: Not Available to Industry
Depositor comments: Part of the pYT vector series which facilitates chromosomal integration via Tn5 tranposition with selection on tetracyline. Target genes can be inserted at the I-SceI site.
How to cite: pYTRW09K_0T5 was a gift from Karl-Erich Jaeger (Addgene plasmid # 177281 ; http://n2t.net/addgene:177281 ; RRID:Addgene_177281)
