[The description below was written by a language model from this plasmid's Addgene catalogue record and pLannotate feature annotations shown in this document.]
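Description:
pYTRW09K_0T5 is a member of the modular pYT vector series, an E. coli/yeast shuttle plasmid built for delivering genes into bacterial chromosomes by Tn5 transposition; the associated work applied the series to Pseudomonas putida. It derives from the backbone pYTRW10K_0x5, with part of the design traced to the earlier yTREX system. In E. coli it replicates from a ColE1/pMB1-type origin and is maintained with kanamycin through an nptII (neo) gene. The record lists it as low copy, although the annotation tool gives that origin a generic high-copy label and only fragments of rop are detected. A pBR322 bom region is present, a basis-of-mobility element that allows conjugative mobilisation when transfer functions are supplied. For Saccharomyces cerevisiae, the plasmid carries CEN4/ARS1 sequences for stable low-copy maintenance and the URA3 auxotrophic marker with its own promoter. This is consistent with assembly of inserts by recombination-based cloning in yeast, though the record lists only ligation-independent cloning.

The defining insert is a roughly 1.3 kb tetracycline resistance module, the tet promoter driving the tetA(C) efflux pump (attributed to Salmonella sp.), which provides selection for chromosomal integrants. A full-length Tn5 transposase gene (tnpA) lies just downstream and mediates cut-and-paste transposition of the segment bounded by the Tn5 end repeats. Those repeats are not annotated in the feature table, so the exact limits of the mobilised segment cannot be read from it. A second, partial tnpA match beside the kanamycin gene probably reflects residual Tn5-derived sequence. Genes of interest are inserted at an I-SceI site, also not annotated, and no dedicated expression promoter for the cargo is recorded.
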