Features (pLannotate 1.2.2; 17 found; start..end, strand, type, name):
   1836..1864    +  promoter       tet promoter: E. coli promoter for tetracycline efflux protein gene
   1912..3102    +  CDS            TcR: tetracycline efflux protein; tet; confers resistance to tetracycline
   3326..4753    +  CDS            tnpA: TN5P_ECOLX - Also known as tnp. Experimental evidence at protein level: Swiss-Prot protein existence level 1. Mediates transposition of transposon Tn5 by a 'cut and paste' mechanism. First, the monomeric transposase binds the 19 bp inverted DNA repeats flanking the transposon. Then, dimerization of the DNA- bound transposase creates a synaptic DNA complex. After nicking of the first DNA strand, excision of the transposon proceeds through a series of intermediates. The transposase then mediates the insertion of the transposon at a new site by strand transfer. The activity of the wild- type tran
   4764..4829    +  CDS            RMD1 (fragment): RMD1_YEAST - Experimental evidence at protein level: Swiss-Prot protein existence level 1. Required for sporulation where it is believed to have a role in meiotic nuclear division. From Saccharomyces cerevisiae (strain ATCC 204508 / S288c) (Baker's yeast).
   5277..5569    -  misc_feature   CEN4: S. cerevisiae CEN4 centromere
   5592..5724    -  misc_feature   CEN/ARS (fragment): S. cerevisiae CEN4 centromere fused to the autonomously replicating sequence ARS1/ARS416
   5724..5900    -  misc_feature   CEN/ARS (fragment): S. cerevisiae CEN4 centromere fused to the autonomously replicating sequence ARS1/ARS416
   5901..6665    -  rep_origin     ARS1 (fragment): S. cerevisiae autonomously replicating sequence ARS1/ARS416
   6666..6704    +  CDS            rop (fragment): Rop protein, which maintains plasmids at low copy number; rop
   6806..6946    +  misc_feature   bom: basis of mobility region from pBR322
   7132..7720    -  rep_origin     ori: high-copy-number ColE1/pMB1/pBR322/pUC origin of replication
   7902..8693    -  CDS            neo: KKA2_KLEPN - Also known as kan, nptII. Experimental evidence at protein level: Swiss-Prot protein existence level 1. Resistance to kanamycin, neomycin, paromomycin, ribostamycin, butirosin and gentamicin B. From Klebsiella pneumoniae.
   8725..9081    -  CDS            tnpA (fragment): TN5P_ECOLX - Also known as tnp. Experimental evidence at protein level: Swiss-Prot protein existence level 1. Mediates transposition of transposon Tn5 by a 'cut and paste' mechanism. First, the monomeric transposase binds the 19 bp inverted DNA repeats flanking the transposon. Then, dimerization of the DNA- bound transposase creates a synaptic DNA complex. After nicking of the first DNA strand, excision of the transposon proceeds through a series of intermediates. The transposase then mediates the insertion of the transposon at a new site by strand transfer. The activity of the wild- type tran
   9132..9347    +  promoter       URA3 promoter: S. cerevisiae URA3
   9348..10151   +  CDS            URA3: orotidine-5'-phosphate decarboxylase, required for uracil biosynthesis; S. cerevisiae URA3; yeast auxotrophic marker, counterselectable with 5-fluoroorotic acid (5-FOA)
  10387..10767   -  CDS            YPB1_ECOLX: Protein predicted: Swiss-Prot protein existence level 4. From Escherichia coli.
  10784..10933   +  CDS            rop (fragment): Rop protein, which maintains plasmids at low copy number; rop
>Addgene plasmid #177281 | pYTRW09K_0T5 | addgene full sequence | sequence record 422651 | Addgene NGS Result
CTAGTCCCGGGTCCACATATCCACGGGCTGGCAAGGGAGCGCAGCGACCGCGCAGGGCGAAGCCCGGAGA
GCAAGCCCGTAGGGCGCCGCAGCCGCCGTAGGCGGTCACGACTTTGCGAAGCAAAGTCTAGTGAGTATAC
TCAAGCATTGAGTGGCCCGCCGGAGGCACCGCCTTGCGCTGCCCCCGTCGAGCCGGTTGGACACCAAAAG
GGAGGGGCAGGCATGGCGGCATACGCGATCATGCGATGCAAGAAGCTGGCGAAAATGGGCAACGTGGCGG
CCAGTCTCAAGCACGCCTACCGCGAGCGCGAGACGCCCAACGCTGACGCCAGCAGGACGCCAGAGAACGA
GCACTGGGCGGCCAGCAGCACCGATGAAGCGATGGGCCGACTGCGCGAGTTGCTGCCAGAGAAGCGGCGC
AAGGACGCTGTGTTGGCGGTCGAGTACGTCATGACGGCCAGCCCGGAATGGTGGAAGTCGGCCAGCCAAG
AACAGCAGGCGGCGTTCTTCGAGAAGGCGCACAAGTGGCTGGCGGACAAGTACGGGGCGGATCGCATCGT
GACGGCCAGCATCCACCGTGACGAAACCAGCCCGCACATGACCGCGTTCGTGGTGCCGCTGACGCAGGAC
GGCAGGCTGTCGGCCAAGGAGTTCATCGGCAACAAAGCGCAGATGACCCGCGACCAGACCACGTTTGCGG
CCGCTGTGGCCGATCTAGGGCTGCAACGGGGCATCGAGGGCAGCAAGGCACGTCACACGCGCATTCAGGC
GTTCTACGAGGCCCTGGAGCGGCCACCAGTGGGCCACGTCACCATCAGCCCGCAAGCGGTCGAGCCACGC
GCCTATGCACCGCAGGGATTGGCCGAAAAGCTGGGAATCTCAAAGCGCGTTGAGACGCCGGAAGCCGTGG
CCGACCGGCTGACAAAAGCGGTTCGGCAGGGGTATGAGCCTGCCCTACAGGCCGCCGCAGGAGCGCGTGA
GATGCGCAAGAAGGCCGATCAAGCCCAAGAGACGGCCCGAGACCTTCGGGAGCGCCTGAAGCCCGTTCTG
GACGCCCTGGGGCCGTTGAATCGGGATATGCAGGCCAAGGCCGCCGCGATCATCAAGGCCGTGGGCGAAA
AGCTGCTGACGGAACAGCGGGAAGTCCAGCGCCAGAAACAGGCCCAGCGCCAGCAGGAACGCGGGCGCGC
ACATTTCCCCGAAAAGTGCCACCTGACGTCTAAGAAACCATTATTATCATGACTGACTCTTATACACAAG
TTATCTGCAGCACTCAACAGATCTCCGTCTACTTGCGACACCTCTCTTAAGGTAGCTGGACCGGATTCGG
GTCTAGCCTATATCGTCAATCCGTTGATCTATGTCGGGTGCGGAGAAAGAGGTAATGAAATGGGCGATCG
CCCACAGCTTACACAGACCTAATCGTAGAGTTCCTAGTAATACTTAGTGGCTCGTTACCTCGTTCTTCCA
GGCCAGGGGGCCGTACGCGCTCGGCGAACAGTATAAGCAGATTCGACTCACTAGGGATAACAGGGTAATC
TCTGGGTATCGACTCAATCTCGCGCTATTGTGCTATATCCGTGGACGGTTGCGGTCAATTCTGTCGGAAA
ATCAACGGATACGAACAATTACTCGCGACTTCCTCAATACGTGCTGCAACGCGCGCGTAACTATAACGGT
CCTAAGGTAGCGAGCTTACTTGTGCTGTTGTGTAAGGACACGCTTAACCCAGAGAATTCCAGCGACCTAT
TCTACGACTACGCGTCCATGGCTCGAGGAGCTCGGTACCGCCCCACTACCCGATTTATCAAGATTTGGCG
GAGAGTCCCTCATGTTTGACAGCTTATCATCGATAAGCTTTAATGCGGTAGTTTATCACAGTTAAATTGC
TAACGCAGTCAGGCACCGTGTATGAAATCTAACAATGCGCTCATCGTCATCCTCGGCACCGTCACCCTGG
ATGCTGTAGGCATAGGCTTGGTTATGCCGGTACTGCCGGGCCTCTTGCGGGATATCGTCCATTCCGACAG
CATCGCCAGTCACTATGGCGTGCTGCTAGCGCTATATGCGTTGATGCAATTTCTATGCGCACCCGTTCTC
GGAGCACTGTCCGACCGCTTTGGCCGCCGCCCAGTCCTGCTCGCTTCGCTACTTGGAGCCACTATCGACT
ACGCGATCATGGCGACCACACCCGTCCTGTGGATCCTCTACGCCGGACGCATCGTGGCCGGCATCACCGG
CGCCACAGGTGCGGTTGCTGGCGCCTATATCGCCGACATCACCGATGGGGAAGATCGGGCTCGCCACTTC
GGGCTCATGAGCGCTTGTTTCGGCGTGGGTATGGTGGCAGGCCCCGTGGCCGGGGGACTGTTGGGCGCCA
TCTCCTTGCATGCACCATTCCTTGCGGCGGCGGTGCTCAACGGCCTCAACCTACTACTGGGCTGCTTCCT
AATGCAGGAGTCGCATAAGGGAGAGCGTCGACCGATGCCCTTGAGAGCCTTCAACCCAGTCAGCTCCTTC
CGGTGGGCGCGGGGCATGACTATCGTCGCCGCACTTATGACTGTCTTCTTTATCATGCAACTCGTAGGAC
AGGTGCCGGCAGCGCTCTGGGTCATTTTCGGCGAGGACCGCTTTCGCTGGAGCGCGACGATGATCGGCCT
GTCGCTTGCGGTATTCGGAATCTTGCACGCCCTCGCTCAAGCCTTCGTCACTGGTCCCGCCACCAAACGT
TTCGGCGAGAAGCAGGCCATTATCGCCGGCATGGCGGCCGACGCGCTGGGCTACGTCTTGCTGGCGTTCG
CGACGCGAGGCTGGATGGCCTTCCCCATTATGATTCTTCTCGCTTCCGGCGGCATCGGGATGCCCGCGTT
GCAGGCCATGCTGTCCAGGCAGGTAGATGACGACCATCAGGGACAGCTTCAAGGATCGCTCGCGGCTCTT
ACCAGCCTAACTTCGATCATTGGACCGCTGATCGTCACGGCGATTTATGCCGCCTCGGCGAGCACATGGA
ACGGGTTGGCATGGATTGTAGGCGCCGCCCTATACCTTGTCTGCCTCCCCGCGTTGCGTCGCGGTGCATG
GAGCCGGGCCACCTCGACCTGAGTCGACTGGCAAACAGCTATTATGGGTATTATGGGTGTGTATCCAGAA
CGACGGATCTTGACGCAATTTGGCGTGGCTCTCTTAAGGTAGCCCTCCGACCAATTGAGGTGCGCTCTGA
CCGATCAGTTTAGACTTGTGTATAAGAGTCAGAGCGTCCTGAACGGAACCTTTCCCGTTTTCCAGGATCT
GATCTTCCATGTGACCTCCTAACATGGTAACGTTCATGATAACTTCTGCTCTTCATCGTGCGGCCGACTG
GGCTAAATCTGTGTTCTCTTCGGCGGCGCTGGGTGATCCTCGCCGTACTGCCCGCTTGGTTAACGTCGCC
GCCCAATTGGCAAAATATTCTGGTAAATCAATAACCATCTCATCAGAGGGTAGTGAAGCCATGCAGGAAG
GCGCTTACCGATTTATCCGCAATCCCAACGTTTCTGCCGAGGCGATCAGAAAGGCTGGCGCCATGCAAAC
AGTCAAGTTGGCTCAGGAGTTTCCCGAACTGCTGGCCATTGAGGACACCACCTCTTTGAGTTATCGCCAC
CAGGTCGCCGAAGAGCTTGGCAAGCTGGGCTCTATTCAGGATAAATCCCGCGGATGGTGGGTTCACTCCG
TTCTCTTGCTCGAGGCCACCACATTCCGCACCGTAGGATTACTGCATCAGGAGTGGTGGATGCGCCCGGA
TGACCCTGCCGATGCGGATGAAAAGGAGAGTGGCAAATGGCTGGCAGCGGCCGCAACTAGCCGGTTACGC
ATGGGCAGCATGATGAGCAACGTGATTGCGGTCTGTGACCGCGAAGCCGATATTCATGCTTATCTGCAGG
ACAAACTGGCGCATAACGAGCGCTTCGTGGTGCGCTCCAAGCACCCACGCAAGGACGTAGAGTCTGGGTT
GTATCTGTACGACCATCTGAAGAACCAACCGGAGTTGGGTGGCTATCAGATCAGCATTCCGCAAAAGGGC
GTGGTGGATAAACGCGGTAAACGTAAAAATCGACCAGCCCGCAAGGCGAGCTTGAGCCTGCGCAGTGGGC
GCATCACGCTAAAACAGGGGAATATCACGCTCAACGCGGTGCTGGCCGAGGAGATTAACCCGCCCAAGGG
TGAGACCCCGTTGAAATGGTTGTTGCTGACCAGCGAACCGGTCGAGTCGCTAGCCCAAGCCTTGCGCGTC
ATCGACATTTATACCCATCGCTGGCGGATCGAGGAGTTCCATAAGGCATGGAAAACCGGAGCAGGAGCCG
AGAGGCAACGCATGGAGGAGCCGGATAATCTGGAGCGGATGGTCTCGATCCTCTCGTTTGTTGCGGTCAG
GCTGTTACAGCTCAGAGAAAGCTTCACGCTGCCGCAAGCACTCAGGGCGCAAGGGCTGCTAAAGGAAGCG
GAACACGTAGAAAGCCAGTCCGCAGAAACGGTGCTGACCCCGGATGAATGTCAGCTACTGGGCTATCTGG
ACAAGGGAAAACGCAAGCGCAAAGAGAAAGCAGGTAGCTTGCAGTGGGCTTACATGGCGATAGCTAGACT
GGGCGGTTTTATGGACAGCAAGCGAACCGGAATTGCCAGCTGGGGCGCCCTCTGGGAAGGTTGGGAAGCC
CTGCAAAGTAAACTGGATGGCTTTCTTGCCGCCAAGGATCTGATGGCGCAGGGGATCAAGATCTGACCCG
GGACTAGTTGGTGTGGAAGTCCTAATATCGGTGATCAATATAGTGGTTGACATGCTGGCTAGTCAACATT
GAGCCTTTTGATCATGCAAATATATTACGGTATTTTACAATCAAATATCAAACTTAACTATTGACTTTAT
AACTTATTTAGGTGGTAACATTCTTATAAAAAAGAAAAAAATTACTGCAAAACAGTACTAGCTTTTAACT
TGTATCCTAGGTTATCTATGCTGTCTCACCATAGAGAATATTACCTATTTCAGAATGTATGTCCATGATT
CGCCGGGTAAATACATATAATACACAAATCTGGCTTAATAAAGTCTATAATATATCTCATAAAGAAGTGC
TAAATTGGCTAGTGCTATATATTTTTAAGAAAATTTCTTTTGACTAAGTCCATATCGACTTTGTAAAAGT
TCACATTAGCATACATATATTACACGAGCCAGAAATAGTAACTTTTGCCTAAATCACAAATTGCAAAATT
TAATTGCTTGCAAAAGGTCACATGCTTATAATCAACTTTTTTAAAAATTTAAAATACTTTTTTATTTTTT
ATTTTTAAACATAAATGAAATAATTTATTTATTGTTTATGATTACCGAAACATAAAACCTGCTCAAGAAA
AAGAAACTGTTTTGTCCTTGGAAAAAAAGCACTACCTAGGAGCGGCCAAAATGCCGAGGCTTTCATAGCT
TAAACTCTTTACAGAAAATAGGCATTATAGATCAGTTCGAGTTTTCTTATTCTTCCTTCCGGTTTTATCG
TCACAGTTTTACAGTAAATAAGTATCACCTCTTAGAGTTAACCTATACTAAAATTTATGCCAGTTAACTA
TGAGATAAGCAAGTATCATCTCATTTCATTACCTGAAGTCGAGTAAACAGAAAATCCAATTGTTGATGAA
CCTCAATGACTTAGAACTATCTATCGGCAGATCATATAAAGAGGATTTAGGTACTCGAGAACGCTCCGTA
CATGCAGCTAAACCTCCAAGCATCTCTAACTTGGGTAGTGCTTTCTCCACCATTTTCTGTGCTTGCTCCT
TCGTGGCAAGTCCAGCCCATAATGCCCAGAATGTAGTTGCGGATTCGTATGACGTTCTGTGCTTGATTTT
TGTGTTGTAGTCAAAGAAAAGGTCCGGTTAAACGGATCTCGCATTGATGAGGCAACGCTAATTATCAACA
TATAGATTGTTATCTATCTGCATGAACACGAAATCTTTACTTGACGACTTGAGGCTGATGGTGTTTATGC
AAAGAAACCACTGTGTTTAATATGTGTCACTGTTTGATATTACTGTCAGCGTAGAAGATAATAGTAAAAG
CGGTTAATAAGTGTATTTGAGATAAGTGTGATAAAGTTTTTACAGCGAAAAGACGATAAATACAAGAAAA
TGATTACGAGGATACGGAGAGAGGTATGTACATGTGTATTTATATACTAAGCTGCCGGCGGTTGTTTGCA
AGACCGAGAAAAGGCTAGCAAGAATCGGGTCATTGTAGCGTATGCGCCTGTGAACATTCTCTTCAACAAG
TTTGATTCCATTGCGGTGAAATGGTAAAAGTCAACCCCCTGCGATGTATATTTTCCTGTACAATCAATCA
AAAAGCCAAATGATTTAGCATTATCTTTACATCTTGTTATTTTACAGATTTTATGTTTAGATCTTTTATG
CTTGCTTTTCAAAAGGCCTGCAGGCAAGTGCACAAACAATACTTAAATAAATACTACTCAGTAATAACCT
ATTTCTTAGCATTTTTGACGAAATTTGCTATTTTGTTAGAGTCTTTTACACCATTTGTCTCCACACCTCC
GCTTACATCAACACCAATAACGCCATTTAATCTAAGCGCATCACCAACATTTTCTGGCGTCAGTCCACCA
GCTAACATAAAATGTTGCCTCGCGCGTTTCGGTGATGACGGTGAAAACCTCTGACACATGCAGCTCCCGG
AGACGGTCACAGCTTGTCTGTAAGCGGATGCCGGGAGCAGACAAGCCCGTCAGGGCGCGTCAGCGGGTGT
TGGCGGGTGTCGGGGCGCAGCCATGACCCAGTCACGTAGCGATAGCGGAGTGTATACTGGCTTAACTATG
CGGCATCAGAGCAGATTGTACTGAGAGTGCACCATATGCGGTGTGAAATACCGCACAGATGCGTAAGGAG
AAAATACCGCATCAGGCGCTCTTCCGCTTCCTCGCTCACTGACTCGCTGCGCTCGGTCGTTCGGCTGCGG
CGAGCGGTATCAGCTCACTCAAAGGCGGTAATACGGTTATCCACAGAATCAGGGGATAACGCAGGAAAGA
ACATGTGAGCAAAAGGCCAGCAAAAGGCCAGGAACCGTAAAAAGGCCGCGTTGCTGGCGTTTTTCCATAG
GCTCCGCCCCCCTGACGAGCATCACAAAAATCGACGCTCAAGTCAGAGGTGGCGAAACCCGACAGGACTA
TAAAGATACCAGGCGTTTCCCCCTGGAAGCTCCCTCGTGCGCTCTCCTGTTCCGACCCTGCCGCTTACCG
GATACCTGTCCGCCTTTCTCCCTTCGGGAAGCGTGGCGCTTTCTCATAGCTCACGCTGTAGGTATCTCAG
TTCGGTGTAGGTCGTTCGCTCCAAGCTGGGCTGTGTGCACGAACCCCCCGTTCAGCCCGACCGCTGCGCC
TTATCCGGTAACTATCGTCTTGAGTCCAACCCGGTAAGACACGACTTATCGCCACTGGCAGCAGCCACTG
GTAACAGGATTAGCAGAGCGAGGTATGTAGGCGGTGCTACAGAGTTCTTGAAGTGGTGGCCTAACTACGG
CTACACTAGAAGGACAGTATTTGGTATCTGCGCTCTGCTGAAGCCAGTTACCTTCGGAAAAAGAGTTGGT
AGCTCTTGATCCGGCAAACAAACCACCGCTGGTAGCGGTGGTTTTTTTGTTTGCAAGCAGCAGATTACGC
GCAGAAAAAAAGGATCTCAAGAAGATCCTTTGATCTTTTCTACGGGGTCTGACGCTCAGTGGAACGAAAA
CTCACGTTAAGGGATTTTGGTCATGAGATTATCAAAAAGGATCTTCACCTAGATCCTTTTAAATTAAAAA
TGAAGTTTTAAATCAATCTAAAGTATATATGAGTAAACTTGGTCTGACAGGAGCTCGCTCAGAAGAACTC
GTCAAGAAGGCGATAGAAGGCGATGCGCTGCGAATCGGGAGCGGCGATACCGTAAAGCACGAGGAAGCGG
TCAGCCCATTCGCCGCCAAGCTCTTCAGCAATATCACGGGTAGCCAACGCTATGTCCTGATAGCGGTCCG
CCACACCCAGCCGGCCACAGTCGATGAATCCAGAAAAGCGGCCATTTTCCACCATGATATTCGGCAAGCA
GGCATCGCCATGGGTCACGACGAGATCCTCGCCGTCGGGCATCCGCGCCTTGAGCCTGGCGAACAGTTCG
GCTGGCGCGAGCCCCTGATGCTCTTCGTCCAGATCATCCTGATCGACAAGACCGGCTTCCATCCGAGTAC
GTGCTCGCTCGATGCGATGTTTCGCTTGGTGGTCGAATGGGCAGGTAGCCGGATCAAGCGTATGCAGCCG
CCGCATTGCATCAGCCATGATGGATACTTTCTCGGCAGGAGCAAGGTGAGATGACAGGAGATCCTGCCCC
GGCACTTCGCCCAATAGCAGCCAGTCCCTTCCCGCTTCAGTGACAACGTCGAGCACAGCTGCGCAAGGAA
CGCCCGTCGTGGCCAGCCACGATAGCCGCGCTGCCTCGTCTTGGAGTTCATTCAGGGCACCGGACAGGTC
GGTCTTGACAAAAAGAACCGGGCGCCCCTGCGCTGACAGCCGGAACACGGCGGCATCAGAGCAGCCGATT
GTCTGTTGTGCCCAGTCATAGCCGAATAGCCTCTCCACCCAAGCGGCCGGAGAACCTGCGTGCAATCCAT
CTTGTTCAATCATGCGAAACGATCCTCATCCTGTCTCTTGATCAGATCTTGATCCCCTGCGCCATCAGAT
CCTTGGCGGCAAGAAAGCCATCCAGTTTACTTTGCAGGGCTTCCCAACCTTACCAGAGGGCGCCCCAGCT
GGCAATTCCGGTTCGCTTGCTGTCCATAAAACCGCCCAGTCTAGCTATCGCCATGTAAGCCCACTGCAAG
CTACCTGCTTTCTCTTTGCGCTTGCGTTTTCCCTTGTCCAGATAGCCCAGTAGCTGACATTCATCCGGGC
GATCGATGGAAGCCGGCGGCACCTCGCTAACGGATTCACCACTCCAAGAATTGGAGCCAATCAATTCTTG
CGGAGAACTGTGAATGCGCAAACCAACCCTTGGCAGAACATATCCATCGCGTCCGCCATCTCCAGCAGCC
GCACGCGGCGCATCGGGGGGGGGGGGGGGNTTTCAATTCATCATTTTTTTTTTATTCTTTTTTTTGATTT
CGGTTTCCTTGAAATTTTTTTGATTCGGTAATCTCCGAACAGAAGGAAGAACGAAGGAAGGAGCACAGAC
TTAGATTGGTATATATACGCATATGTAGTGTTGAAGAAACATGAAATTGCCCAGTATTCTTAACCCAACT
GCACAGAACAAAAACCTGCAGGAAACGAAGATAAATCATGTCGAAAGCTACATATAAGGAACGTGCTGCT
ACTCATCCTAGTCCTGTTGCTGCCAAGCTATTTAATATCATGCACGAAAAGCAAACAAACTTGTGTGCTT
CATTGGATGTTCGTACCACCAAGGAATTACTGGAGTTAGTTGAAGCATTAGGTCCCAAAATTTGTTTACT
AAAAACACATGTGGATATCTTGACTGATTTTTCCATGGAGGGCACAGTTAAGCCGCTAAAGGCATTATCC
GCCAAGTACAATTTTTTACTCTTCGAAGACAGAAAATTTGCTGACATTGGTAATACAGTCAAATTGCAGT
ACTCTGCGGGTGTATACAGAATAGCAGAATGGGCAGACATTACGAATGCACACGGTGTGGTGGGCCCAGG
TATTGTTAGCGGTTTGAAGCAGGCGGCAGAAGAAGTAACAAAGGAACCTAGAGGCCTTTTGATGTTAGCA
GAATTGTCATGCAAGGGCTCCCTATCTACTGGAGAATATACTAAGGGTACTGTTGACATTGCGAAGAGCG
ACAAAGATTTTGTTATCGGCTTTATTGCTCAAAGAGACATGGGTGGAAGAGATGAAGGTTACGATTGGTT
GATTATGACACCCGGTGTGGGTTTAGATGACAAGGGAGACGCATTGGGTCAACAGTATAGAACCGTGGAT
GATGTGGTCTCTACAGGATCTGACATTATTATTGTTGGAAGAGGACTATTTGCAAAGGGAAGGGATGCTA
AGGTAGAGGGTGAACGTTACAGAAAAGCAGGCTGGGAAGCATATTTGAGAAGATGCGGCCAGCAAAACTA
AAAAACTGTATTATAAGTAAATGCATGTATACTAAACTCACAAATTAGAGCTTCAATTTAATTATATCAG
TTATTACCCGGGAATCTCGGTCGTAATGATTTTTATAATGACGAAAAAAAAAAAATTGGAAAGAAAACCC
CCCCCCCCGCAGCGTTGGGTCCTGGCCACGGGTGCGCATGATCGTGCTCCTGTCGTTGAGGACCCGGCTA
GGCTGGCGGGGTTGCCTTACTGGTTAGCAGAATGAATCACCGATACGCGAGCGAACGTGAAGCGACTGCT
GCTGCAAAACGTCTGCGACCTGAGCAACAACATGAATGGTCTTCGGTTTCCGTGTTTCGTAAAGTCTGGA
AACGCGGAAGTCAGCGCCCTGCACCATTATGTTCCGGATCTGCATCGCAGGATGCTGCTGGCTACCCTGT
GGAACACCTACATCTGTATTAACGAAGCGCTGGCATTGACCCTGAGTGATTTTTCTCTGGTCCCGCCGCA
TCCATACCGCCAGTTGTTTACCCTCACAACGTTCCAGTAACCGGGCATGTTCATCATCAGTAACCCGTAT
CGTGAGCATCCTCTCTCGTTTCATCGGTATCATTACCCCCATGAACAGAAATCCCCCTTACACGGAGGCA
TCAGTGACCAAACAGGAAAAAACCGCCCTTAACATGGCCCGCTTTATCAGAAGCCAGACATTAACGCTTC
TGGAGAAACTCAACGAGCTGGACGCGGATGAACAGGCAGACATCTGTGAATCGCTTCACGACCACGCTGA
TGAGCTTTACCGCTGGGCCATTCTCATGAAGAATATCTTGAATTTATTGTCATATTA
